Addgene plasmid #198237: pCW57.1-pDUXChd:hDUX4ctd-ca
Purpose: Lentivector with tet-inducible porcine DUXC/human DUX4 chimera (codon altered)
Depositing lab: Stephen Tapscott. Depositing organization: Fred Hutchinson Cancer Center. Publication: Human DUX4 and porcine DUXC activate similar early embryonic programs in pig muscle cells: implications for preclinical models of FSHD. Nip Y, Bennett SR, Smith AA, Jones TI, Jones PL, Tapscott SJ. Hum Mol Genet. 2023 Feb 2:ddad021. doi: 10.1093/hmg/ddad021. PubMed 36728804.
Backbone
  Vector backbone: pCW57.1
  Backbone size w/o insert (bp): 9354
  Total vector size (bp): 9100
  Vector type: Mammalian Expression, Lentiviral
  Selectable markers: Puromycin
Growth in bacteria
  Bacterial resistance: Ampicillin, 100 μg/mL
  Growth temperature: 37°C
  Growth strain: NEB Stable
  Growth instructions: We used Stbl3 cells (recombination deficient)
  Copy number: High Copy
Gene/Insert
  Gene/Insert name: DUX4L pDUXChd:hDUX4ctd (codon altered) (alt name: porcine DUXC/human DUX4 chimera (codon altered))
  Species: H. sapiens (human); S. scrofa (porcine)
  Insert size (bp): 1320
  Mutation: codon altered
  Entrez Gene: DUX4 (a.k.a. DUX4L)
  Promoter: TRE
  Cloning method: Restriction Enzyme; 5′ cloning site NheI (not destroyed); 3′ cloning site SalI (not destroyed)
  Sequencing primers: 5′ aggtaggcgtgtacggtgg
Terms and licenses: Academic/Nonprofit Terms; Industry Terms: Not Available to Industry
How to cite: pCW57.1-pDUXChd:hDUX4ctd-ca was a gift from Stephen Tapscott (Addgene plasmid # 198237 ; http://n2t.net/addgene:198237 ; RRID:Addgene_198237)
