[The description below was written by a language model from this plasmid's Addgene catalogue record and pLannotate feature annotations shown in this document.]
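Description:
pCW57.1-pDUXChd:hDUX4ctd-ca is an all-in-one, doxycycline-inducible lentiviral expression vector built on the pCW57.1 backbone. It is propagated in E. coli through a high-copy ColE1/pUC-type origin with ampicillin selection, and recombination-deficient strains are recorded for growth, as is usual for LTR-containing plasmids. The viral portion has a third-generation, self-inactivating layout. An RSV promoter fused to a truncated HIV-1 5′ LTR drives the genomic RNA, which carries the Ψ packaging signal with a gag fragment, the RRE for Rev-dependent nuclear export and the cPPT/CTS. A WPRE and a ΔU3 3′ LTR close the genome, with an SV40 poly(A) signal and SV40 origin downstream.

The payload is a roughly 1.3 kb codon-altered open reading frame encoding a chimera of porcine DUXC and human DUX4. The construct name suggests the porcine homeodomain region joined to the human C-terminal domain, although the record does not spell this out. The automated annotation labels the whole reading frame simply as human DUX4. The insert was cloned between NheI and SalI downstream of a tight TRE promoter (seven tet operators plus a minimal CMV promoter). A residual attR2 site and a partial His-tag match remain from the parental Gateway cassette. A separate human PGK promoter drives puromycin N-acetyltransferase followed by the rtTA3 reverse transactivator with its VP16-derived activation repeats. Transduced cells can therefore be selected with puromycin and carry the transactivator needed to switch on the chimera when doxycycline is added.

The associated work compares the early embryonic transcriptional programs activated by human DUX4 and porcine DUXC in pig muscle cells, in the context of preclinical models of facioscapulohumeral muscular dystrophy. The listed backbone size exceeds the total vector size, presumably because the insert replaced the Gateway cassette.
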