Features (pLannotate 1.2.2; 28 found; start..end, strand, type, name):
      6..30      +  CDS            Rev (fragment): human immunodeficiency virus 1 (HIV-1) Rev protein; rev; enhances nuclear export of unspliced and incompletely spliced viral mRNAs
     71..188     +  misc_feature   cPPT/CTS: central polypurine tract and central termination sequence of HIV-1
    242..556     +  promoter       tight TRE promoter: Tet-responsive promoter PTight, consisting of seven tet operator sequences followed by the minimal CMV promoter
    622..1893    +  CDS            DUX4: DUX4_HUMAN - Also known as DUX10. Experimental evidence at protein level: Swiss-Prot protein existence level 1. [Isoform 2]: Probably inactive as a transcriptional activator, due to the absence of the C-terminal region that is important for transcriptional activation. Can inhibit transcriptional activation mediated by isoform 1. Heterologous expression of isoform 2 has no deleterious effect on cell survival. From Homo sapiens (Human).
   1903..2027    -  protein_bind   attR2: mutant version of attR; recombination site for the Gateway® LR reaction LR Clonase™
   2044..2062    +  CDS            9xHis (fragment): 9xHis affinity tag
   2072..2582    +  promoter       hPGK promoter: human phosphoglycerate kinase 1 promoter
   2592..3188    +  CDS            PuroR (fragment): puromycin N-acetyltransferase; pac from Streptomyces; confers resistance to puromycin
   3243..3940    +  CDS            rtTA3 (fragment): reverse tetracycline transactivator 3 activates expression from Tet-responsive promoters in the presence of doxycycline
   3870..3980    +  CDS            VP48: 3 tandem repeats of the minimal activation domain of herpes simplex virus VP16 (Cheng et al., 2013)
   4016..4564    +  misc_feature   WPRE (fragment): woodchuck hepatitis virus posttranscriptional regulatory element
   4590..4661    +  CDS            nef (fragment): NEF_HV1Z2 - Experimental evidence at protein level: Swiss-Prot protein existence level 1. Extracellular Nef protein targets CD4(+) T-lymphocytes for apoptosis by interacting with CXCR4 surface receptors. From Human immunodeficiency virus type 1 group M subtype D (isolate Z2/CDC-Z34) (HIV-1).
   4663..4896    +  LTR            3' LTR (ΔU3): self-inactivating 3' long terminal repeat (LTR) from HIV-1
   4968..5089    +  polyA_signal   SV40 poly(A) signal: SV40 polyadenylation signal
   5129..5264    +  rep_origin     SV40 ori: SV40 origin of replication
   5272..5335    +  promoter       AmpR promoter: bla
   5336..6196    +  CDS            AmpR: β-lactamase; bla; confers resistance to ampicillin, carbenicillin, and related antibiotics
   6367..6955    +  rep_origin     ori: high-copy-number ColE1/pMB1/pBR322/pUC origin of replication
   7138..7230    +  CDS            lacI (fragment): lac repressor; lacI; The lac repressor binds to the lac operator to inhibit transcription in E. coli. This inhibition can be relieved by adding lactose or isopropyl-β-D-thiogalactopyranoside (IPTG).
   7243..7264    +  protein_bind   CAP binding site: CAP binding activates transcription in the presence of cAMP. E. coli catabolite activator protein
   7279..7309    +  promoter       lac promoter: promoter for the E. coli lac operon
   7317..7333    +  protein_bind   lac operator: The lac repressor binds to the lac operator to inhibit transcription in E. coli. This inhibition can be relieved by adding lactose or isopropyl-β-D-thiogalactopyranoside (IPTG). lac repressor encoded by lacI
   7378..7396    +  promoter       T3 promoter: promoter for bacteriophage T3 RNA polymerase
   7424..7650    +  promoter       RSV promoter: Rous sarcoma virus enhancer/promoter
   7651..7831    +  LTR            5' LTR (truncated): truncated 5' long terminal repeat (LTR) from HIV-1
   7878..8003    +  misc_feature   HIV-1 Ψ: packaging signal of human immunodeficiency virus type 1
   7987..8350    +  CDS            HIV-1 gag (fragment): gag protein from human immunodeficiency virus 1; gag
   8496..8729    +  misc_feature   RRE: The Rev response element (RRE) of HIV-1 allows for Rev-dependent mRNA export from the nucleus to the cytoplasm.
>Addgene plasmid #198237 | pCW57.1-pDUXChd:hDUX4ctd-ca | addgene full sequence | sequence record 392778 | Addgene NGS Result
TTCAGACCCACCTCCCAACCCCGAGGGGACAATTCTCGACCTCGAGACAAATGGCAGTATTCATCCACAA
TTTTAAAAGAAAAGGGGGGATTGGGGGGTACAGTGCAGGGGAAAGAATAGTAGACATAATAGCAACAGAC
ATACAAACTAAAGAATTACAAAAACAAATTACAAAAATTCAAAATTTTCGGGTTTATTACAGGGACAGCA
GAGATCCACTTTGGCCGCGAATCGATATGTCGAGTTTACTCCCTATCAGTGATAGAGAACGTATGTCGAG
TTTACTCCCTATCAGTGATAGAGAACGATGTCGAGTTTACTCCCTATCAGTGATAGAGAACGTATGTCGA
GTTTACTCCCTATCAGTGATAGAGAACGTATGTCGAGTTTACTCCCTATCAGTGATAGAGAACGTATGTC
GAGTTTATCCCTATCAGTGATAGAGAACGTATGTCGAGTTTACTCCCTATCAGTGATAGAGAACGTATGT
CGAGGTAGGCGTGTACGGTGGGAGGCCTATATAAGCAGAGCTCGTTTAGTGAACCGTCAGATCGCCTGGA
GAATTGGCTAGCCACCATGGACTCTAGCTCTACATCTTGTACTAGCTCTGGAAGCCTCAGCCGCGGGTCT
AGGAGGAGACGCCTGGTGCTCAAGCAAAGCCAACGCGACGCCCTCCAGGCCGTGTTCCAGGAAAAACCTT
ATCCCGGCATCACCACACGCGAGCGCCTCGCTCGCGAGCTGTCCATTCCCGAGTCCCGCATCCAAGTCTG
GTTTCAGAATCAGCGCAAGCGCCGCCTGAAACAACAATCCCGCGGCCCTCCCGAAACCATTCCTCAGCCC
GGCCCCCCCCAACGCGAACAGCAACTGCAAACCAGCCCTACCCCCGCCATTCCCAAGGAAGCCGGCCGCA
AACGCACCTTTATTAGCCCTAGCCAGACCGATATTCTGCGCCAGGCTTTCGAACGCGAGCGCTATCCCGG
GATCGCTGCTCGCGAGGAGCTCGCCCGCCAGACCGGCATCCCCGAGCCCCAAATCCTCGTCTGGTTCCAA
AATCGCCGCGCCCGCCATCCCGAACAAAAAGGCAGCGGCCCTGCTCAGGCCGGTGGACTCTGCTCTGCTG
CCCCTGGGGGCGGCCATCCAGCACCTTCCTGGGTGGCTTTCGCTCATACTGGCGCTTGGGGTACCGGGCT
GCCTGCTCCGCATGTTCCCTGTGCTCCAGGGGCCCTCCCGCAGGGAGCGTTTGTTTCCCAGGCAGCTAGG
GCTGCACCTGCCCTGCAACCATCACAGGCAGCGCCAGCTGAAGGCATCAGCCAACCCGCCCCAGCCCGCG
GAGATTTTGCTTATGCAGCGCCAGCACCTCCAGACGGTGCCCTGAGCCACCCCCAAGCCCCCAGATGGCC
CCCTCACCCTGGTAAGTCCCGGGAAGACCGCGATCCCCAACGAGATGGACTGCCCGGTCCTTGCGCTGTG
GCCCAGCCAGGACCTGCTCAAGCCGGCCCTCAGGGGCAAGGAGTGCTGGCCCCACCTACAAGCCAGGGAT
CTCCCTGGTGGGGTTGGGGACGCGGACCTCAGGTTGCTGGAGCCGCTTGGGAGCCTCAGGCCGGAGCTGC
ACCGCCGCCACAACCGGCCCCTCCCGACGCGTCAGCGTCCGCCCGACAAGGCCAGATGCAGGGAATCCCA
GCACCTAGCCAAGCTCTTCAAGAGCCTGCCCCTTGGAGCGCACTGCCGTGTGGGCTGCTCCTGGATGAAC
TCCTGGCCAGCCCAGAATTTCTCCAGCAGGCACAGCCACTCCTGGAAACAGAAGCTCCGGGAGAGCTCGA
AGCCTCCGAAGAAGCAGCAAGCCTGGAGGCACCTCTTTCCGAGGAGGAGTATAGAGCCCTTCTGGAAGAA
CTTTGAGTCGACCATAGTGACTGGATATGTTGTGTTTTACAGTATTATGTAGTCTGTTTTTTATGCAAAA
TCTAATTTAATATATTGATATTTATATCATTTTACGTTTCTCGTTCAGCTTTCTTGTACAAAGTGGTTTA
GTAATGAACCGGTCCACCACCACCACCACCACTAAGGATCCGGGGTTGGGGTTGCGCCTTTTCCAAGGCA
GCCCTGGGTTTGCGCAGGGACGCGGCTGCTCTGGGCGTGGTTCCGGGAAACGCAGCGGCGCCGACCCTGG
GTCTCGCACATTCTTCACGTCCGTTCGCAGCGTCACCCGGATCTTCGCCGCTACCCTTGTGGGCCCCCCG
GCGACGCTTCCTGCTCCGCCCCTAAGTCGGGAAGGTTCCTTGCGGTTCGCGGCGTGCCGGACGTGACAAA
CGGAAGCCGCACGTCTCACTAGTACCCTCGCAGACGGACAGCGCCAGGGAGCAATGGCAGCGCGCCGACC
GCGATGGGCTGTGGCCAATAGCGGCTGCTCAGCAGGGCGCGCCGAGAGCAGCGGCCGGGAAGGGGCGGTG
CGGGAGGCGGGGTGTGGGGCGGTAGTGTGGGCCCTGTTCCTGCCCGCGCGGTGTTCCGCATTCTGCAAGC
CTCCGGAGCGCACGTCGGCAGTCGGCTCCCTCGTTGACCGAATCACCGACCTCTCTCCCCAGCAATTCAC
CATGACCGAGTACAAGCCCACGGTGCGCCTCGCCACCCGCGACGACGTCCCCAGGGCCGTACGCACCCTC
GCCGCCGCGTTCGCCGACTACCCCGCCACGCGCCACACCGTCGATCCGGACCGCCACATCGAGCGGGTCA
CCGAGCTGCAAGAACTCTTCCTCACGCGCGTCGGGCTCGACATCGGCAAGGTGTGGGTCGCGGACGACGG
CGCCGCGGTGGCGGTCTGGACCACGCCGGAGAGCGTCGAAGCGGGGGCGGTGTTCGCCGAGATCGGCCCG
CGCATGGCCGAGTTGAGCGGTTCCCGGCTGGCCGCGCAGCAACAGATGGAAGGCCTCCTGGCGCCGCACC
GGCCCAAGGAGCCCGCGTGGTTCCTGGCCACCGTCGGCGTCTCGCCCGACCACCAGGGCAAGGGTCTGGG
CAGCGCCGTCGTGCTCCCCGGAGTGGAGGCGGCCGAGCGCGCCGGGGTGCCCGCCTTCCTGGAGACCTCC
GCGCCCCGCAACCTCCCCTTCTACGAGCGGCTCGGCTTCACCGTCACCGCCGACGTCGAGGTGCCCGAAG
GACCGCGCACCTGGTGCATGACCCGCAAGCCCGGTGCCGAAGGTAGAGGTTCTCTCCTCACTTGTGGTGA
TGTTGAAGAAAACCCTGGTCCAATGTCTAGACTGGACAAGAGCAAAGTCATAAACGGAGCTCTGGAATTA
CTCAATGGTGTCGGTATCGAAGGCCTGACGACAAGGAAACTCGCTCAAAAGCTGGGAGTTGAGCAGCCTA
CCCTGTACTGGCACGTGAAGAACAAGCGGGCCCTGCTCGATGCCCTGCCAATCGAGATGCTGGACAGGCA
TCATACCCACTTCTGCCCCCTGGAAGGCGAGTCATGGCAAGACTTTCTGCGGAACAACGCCAAGTCATAC
CGCTGTGCTCTCCTCTCACATCGCGACGGGGCTAAAGTGCATCTCGGCACCCGCCCAACAGAGAAACAGT
ACGAAACCCTGGAAAATCAGCTCGCGTTCCTGTGTCAGCAAGGCTTCTCCCTGGAGAACGCACTGTACGC
TCTGTCCGCCGTGGGCCACTTTACACTGGGCTGCGTATTGGAGGAACAGGAGCATCAAGTAGCAAAAGAG
GAAAGAGAGACACCTACCACCGATTCTATGCCCCCACTTCTGAGACAAGCAATTGAGCTGTTCGACCGGC
AGGGAGCCGAACCTGCCTTCCTTTTCGGCCTGGAACTAATCATATGTGGCCTGGAGAAACAGCTAAAGTG
CGAAAGCGGCGGGCCGACCGACGCCCTTGACGATTTTGACTTAGACATGCTCCCAGCCGATGCCCTTGAC
GACTTTGACCTTGATATGCTGCCTGCTGACGCTCTTGACGATTTTGACCTTGACATGCTCCCCGGGTAAC
TAAGTAAGGATCGATCCAAGATATCGTATTCTTAACTATGTTGCTCCTTTTACGCTATGTGGATACGCTG
CTTTAATGCCTTTGTATCATGCTATTGCTTCCCGTATGGCTTTCATTTTCTCCTCCTTGTATAAATCCTG
GTTGCTGTCTCTTTATGAGGAGTTGTGGCCCGTTGTCAGGCAACGTGGCGTGGTGTGCACTGTGTTTGCT
GACGCAACCCCCACTGGTTGGGGCATTGCCACCACCTGTCAGCTCCTTTCCGGGACTTTCGCTTTCCCCC
TCCCTATTGCCACGGCGGAACTCATCGCCGCCTGCCTTGCCCGCTGCTGGACAGGGGCTCGGCTGTTGGG
CACTGACAATTCCGTGGTGTTGTCGGGGAAGCTGACGTCCTTTCCATGGCTGCTCGCCTGTGTTGCCACC
TGGATTCTGCGCGGGACGTCCTTCTGCTACGTCCCTTCGGCCCTCAATCCAGCGGACCTTCCTTCCCGCG
GCCTGCTGCCGGCTCTGCGGCCTCTTCCGCGTCTTCGCCTTCGCCCTCAGACGAGTCGGATCTCCCTTTG
GGCCGCCTCCCCGCCTGTTTCGCCTCGGCGTCCGGACTAGAGGTACCTTTAAGACCAATGACTTACAAGG
CAGCTGTAGATCTTAGCCACTTTTTAAAAGAAAAGGGGGGACTGGAAGGGCTAATTCACTCCCAACGAAG
ACAAGATCTGCTTTTTGCTTGTACTGGGTCTCTCTGGTTAGACCAGATCTGAGCCTGGGAGCTCTCTGGC
TAACTAGGGAACCCACTGCTTAAGCCTCAATAAAGCTTGCCTTGAGTGCTTCAAGTAGTGTGTGCCCGTC
TGTTGTGTGACTCTGGTAACTAGAGATCCCTCAGACCCTTTTAGTCAGTGTGGAAAATCTCTAGCAGTAG
TAGTTCATGTCATCTTATTATTCAGTATTTATAACTTGCAAAGAAATGAATATCAGAGAGTGAGAGGAAC
TTGTTTATTGCAGCTTATAATGGTTACAAATAAAGCAATAGCATCACAAATTTCACAAATAAAGCATTTT
TTTCACTGCATTCTAGTTGTGGTTTGTCCAAACTCATCAATGTATCTTATCATGTCTGGCTCTAGCTATC
CCGCCCCTAACTCCGCCCATCCCGCCCCTAACTCCGCCCAGTTCCGCCCATTCTCCGCCCCATGGCTGAC
TAATTTTTTTTATTTATGCAGAGGCCGAGGCCGCCTCGGCCTCTGAGCTATTCCAGAAGTAGTGAGGAGG
CTTTTTTGGAGGCCTTTCAAATATGTATCCGCTCATGAGACAATAACCCTGATAAATGCTTCAATAATAT
TGAAAAAGGAAGAGTATGAGTATTCAACATTTCCGTGTCGCCCTTATTCCCTTTTTTGCGGCATTTTGCC
TTCCTGTTTTTGCTCACCCAGAAACGCTGGTGAAAGTAAAAGATGCTGAAGATCAGTTGGGTGCACGAGT
GGGTTACATCGAACTGGATCTCAACAGCGGTAAGATCCTTGAGAGTTTTCGCCCCGAAGAACGTTTTCCA
ATGATGAGCACTTTTAAAGTTCTGCTATGTGGCGCGGTATTATCCCGTATTGACGCCGGGCAAGAGCAAC
TCGGTCGCCGCATACACTATTCTCAGAATGACTTGGTTGAGTACTCACCAGTCACAGAAAAGCATCTTAC
GGATGGCATGACAGTAAGAGAATTATGCAGTGCTGCCATAACCATGAGTGATAACACTGCGGCCAACTTA
CTTCTGACAACGATCGGAGGACCGAAGGAGCTAACCGCTTTTTTGCACAACATGGGGGATCATGTAACTC
GCCTTGATCGTTGGGAACCGGAGCTGAATGAAGCCATACCAAACGACGAGCGTGACACCACGATGCCTGT
AGCAATGGCAACAACGTTGCGCAAACTATTAACTGGCGAACTACTTACTCTAGCTTCCCGGCAACAATTA
ATAGACTGGATGGAGGCGGATAAAGTTGCAGGACCACTTCTGCGCTCGGCCCTTCCGGCTGGCTGGTTTA
TTGCTGATAAATCTGGAGCCGGTGAGCGTGGGTCTCGCGGTATCATTGCAGCACTGGGGCCAGATGGTAA
GCCCTCCCGTATCGTAGTTATCTACACGACGGGGAGTCAGGCAACTATGGATGAACGAAATAGACAGATC
GCTGAGATAGGTGCCTCACTGATTAAGCATTGGTAACTGTCAGACCAAGTTTACTCATATATACTTTAGA
TTGATTTAAAACTTCATTTTTAATTTAAAAGGATCTAGGTGAAGATCCTTTTTGATAATCTCATGACCAA
AATCCCTTAACGTGAGTTTTCGTTCCACTGAGCGTCAGACCCCGTAGAAAAGATCAAAGGATCTTCTTGA
GATCCTTTTTTTCTGCGCGTAATCTGCTGCTTGCAAACAAAAAAACCACCGCTACCAGCGGTGGTTTGTT
TGCCGGATCAAGAGCTACCAACTCTTTTTCCGAAGGTAACTGGCTTCAGCAGAGCGCAGATACCAAATAC
TGTTCTTCTAGTGTAGCCGTAGTTAGGCCACCACTTCAAGAACTCTGTAGCACCGCCTACATACCTCGCT
CTGCTAATCCTGTTACCAGTGGCTGCTGCCAGTGGCGATAAGTCGTGTCTTACCGGGTTGGACTCAAGAC
GATAGTTACCGGATAAGGCGCAGCGGTCGGGCTGAACGGGGGGTTCGTGCACACAGCCCAGCTTGGAGCG
AACGACCTACACCGAACTGAGATACCTACAGCGTGAGCTATGAGAAAGCGCCACGCTTCCCGAAGGGAGA
AAGGCGGACAGGTATCCGGTAAGCGGCAGGGTCGGAACAGGAGAGCGCACGAGGGAGCTTCCAGGGGGAA
ACGCCTGGTATCTTTATAGTCCTGTCGGGTTTCGCCACCTCTGACTTGAGCGTCGATTTTTGTGATGCTC
GTCAGGGGGGCGGAGCCTATGGAAAAACGCCAGCAACGCGGCCTTTTTACGGTTCCTGGCCTTTTGCTGG
CCTTTTGCTCACATGTTCTTTCCTGCGTTATCCCCTGATTCTGTGGATAACCGTATTACCGCCTTTGAGT
GAGCTGATACCGCTCGCCGCAGCCGAACGACCGAGCGCAGCGAGTCAGTGAGCGAGGAAGCGGAAGAGCG
CCCAATACGCAAACCGCCTCTCCCCGCGCGTTGGCCGATTCATTAATGCAGCTGGCACGACAGGTTTCCC
GACTGGAAAGCGGGCAGTGAGCGCAACGCAATTAATGTGAGTTAGCTCACTCATTAGGCACCCCAGGCTT
TACACTTTATGCTTCCGGCTCGTATGTTGTGTGGAATTGTGAGCGGATAACAATTTCACACAGGAAACAG
CTATGACCATGATTACGCCAAGCGCGCAATTAACCCTCACTAAAGGGAACAAAAGCTGGAGCTGCAAGCT
TAATGTAGTCTTATGCAATACTCTTGTAGTCTTGCAACATGGTAACGATGAGTTAGCAACATGCCTTACA
AGGAGAGAAAAAGCACCGTGCATGCCGATTGGTGGAAGTAAGGTGGTACGATCGTGCCTTATTAGGAAGG
CAACAGACGGGTCTGACATGGATTGGACGAACCACTGAATTGCCGCATTGCAGAGATATTGTATTTAAGT
GCCTAGCTCGATACATAAACGGGTCTCTCTGGTTAGACCAGATCTGAGCCTGGGAGCTCTCTGGCTAACT
AGGGAACCCACTGCTTAAGCCTCAATAAAGCTTGCCTTGAGTGCTTCAAGTAGTGTGTGCCCGTCTGTTG
TGTGACTCTGGTAACTAGAGATCCCTCAGACCCTTTTAGTCAGTGTGGAAAATCTCTAGCAGTGGCGCCC
GAACAGGGACTTGAAAGCGAAAGGGAAACCAGAGGAGCTCTCTCGACGCAGGACTCGGCTTGCTGAAGCG
CGCACGGCAAGAGGCGAGGGGCGGCGACTGGTGAGTACGCCAAAAATTTTGACTAGCGGAGGCTAGAAGG
AGAGAGATGGGTGCGAGAGCGTCAGTATTAAGCGGGGGAGAATTAGATCGCGATGGGAAAAAATTCGGTT
AAGGCCAGGGGGAAAGAAAAAATATAAATTAAAACATATAGTATGGGCAAGCAGGGAGCTAGAACGATTC
GCAGTTAATCCTGGCCTGTTAGAAACATCAGAAGGCTGTAGACAAATACTGGGACAGCTACAACCATCCC
TTCAGACAGGATCAGAAGAACTTAGATCATTATATAATACAGTAGCAACCCTCTATTGTGTGCATCAAAG
GATAGAGATAAAAGACACCAAGGAAGCTTTAGACAAGATAGAGGAAGAGCAAAACAAAAGTAAGACCACC
GCACAGCAAGCGGCCGCTGATCTTCAGACCTGGAGGAGGAGATATGAGGGACAATTGGAGAAGTGAATTA
TATAAATATAAAGTAGTAAAAATTGAACCATTAGGAGTAGCACCCACCAAGGCAAAGAGAAGAGTGGTGC
AGAGAGAAAAAAGAGCAGTGGGAATAGGAGCTTTGTTCCTTGGGTTCTTGGGAGCAGCAGGAAGCACTAT
GGGCGCAGCGTCAATGACGCTGACGGTACAGGCCAGACAATTATTGTCTGGTATAGTGCAGCAGCAGAAC
AATTTGCTGAGGGCTATTGAGGCGCAACAGCATCTGTTGCAACTCACAGTCTGGGGCATCAAGCAGCTCC
AGGCAAGAATCCTGGCTGTGGAAAGATACCTAAAGGATCAACAGCTCCTGGGGATTTGGGGTTGCTCTGG
AAAACTCATTTGCACCACTGCTGTGCCTTGGAATGCTAGTTGGAGTAATAAATCTCTGGAACAGATTTGG
AATCACACGACCTGGATGGAGTGGGACAGAGAAATTAACAATTACACAAGCTTAATACACTCCTTAATTG
AAGAATCGCAAAACCAGCAAGAAAAGAATGAACAAGAATTATTGGAATTAGATAAATGGGCAAGTTTGTG
GAATTGGTTTAACATAACAAATTGGCTGTGGTATATAAAATTATTCATAATGATAGTAGGAGGCTTGGTA
GGTTTAAGAATAGTTTTTGCTGTACTTTCTATAGTGAATAGAGTTAGGCAGGGATATTCACCATTATCGT
